>Addgene plasmid #146146 | pT7-EGFP-C1-tubgenomic-PTC62-deltaIntron3_D | depositor full sequence | sequence record 288591 | Full Sequence
GAGTTCCGCGTTACATAACTTACGGTAAATGGCCCGCCTGGCTGACCGCCCAACGACCCCCGCCCATTGA
CGTCAATAATGACGTATGTTCCCATAGTAACGCCAATAGGGACTTTCCATTGACGTCAATGGGTGGAGTA
TTTACGGTAAACTGCCCACTTGGCAGTACATCAAGTGTATCATATGCCAAGTACGCCCCCTATTGACGTC
AATGACGGTAAATGGCCCGCCTGGCATTATGCCCAGTACATGACCTTATGGGACTTTCCTACTTGGCAGT
ACATCTACGTATTAGTCATCGCTATTACCATGGTGATGCGGTTTTGGCAGTACATCAATGGGCGTGGATA
GCGGTTTGACTCACGGGGATTTCCAAGTCTCCACCCCATTGACGTCAATGGGAGTTTGTTTTGGCACCAA
AATCAACGGGACTTTCCAAAATGTCGTAACAACTCCGCCCCATTGACGCAAATGGGCGGTAGGCGTGTAC
GGTGGGAGGTCTATATAAGCAGAGCTCTCTGGCTAACTAGAGAACCCACTGCTTACTGGCTTATCGAAAT
TAATACGACTCACTATAGGGAGACCCAAGCTCTAGCGCTACCGGTCGCCACCATGGTGAGCAAGGGCGAG
GAGCTGTTCACCGGGGTGGTGCCCATCCTGGTCGAGCTGGACGGCGACGTAAACGGCCACAAGTTCAGCG
TGTCCGGCGAGGGCGAGGGCGATGCCACCTACGGCAAGCTGACCCTGAAGTTCATCTGCACCACCGGCAA
GCTGCCCGTGCCCTGGCCCACCCTCGTGACCACCCTGACCTACGGCGTGCAGTGCTTCAGCCGCTACCCC
GACCACATGAAGCAGCACGACTTCTTCAAGTCCGCCATGCCCGAAGGCTACGTCCAGGAGCGCACCATCT
TCTTCAAGGACGACGGCAACTACAAGACCCGCGCCGAGGTGAAGTTCGAGGGCGACACCCTGGTGAACCG
CATCGAGCTGAAGGGCATCGACTTCAAGGAGGACGGCAACATCCTGGGGCACAAGCTGGAGTACAACTAC
AACAGCCACAACGTCTATATCATGGCCGACAAGCAGAAGAACGGCATCAAGGTGAACTTCAAGATCCGCC
ACAACATCGAGGACGGCAGCGTGCAGCTCGCCGACCACTACCAGCAGAACACCCCCATCGGCGACGGCCC
CGTGCTGCTGCCCGACAACCACTACCTGAGCACCCAGTCCGCCCTGAGCAAAGACCCCAACGAGAAGCGC
GATCACATGGTCCTGCTGGAGTTCGTGACCGCCGCCGGGATCACTCTCGGCATGGACGAGCTGTACAAGT
CCGGACTCAGATCTCGAGCTCAAGCTTCGAATTCTGCAGTCGACGGTACCATGAGGGAGATCGTGCATTT
ACAGGCTGGACAGTGCGGCAACCAGATTGGTGCCAAGGTAGGAAATGAACAAATTTCATTTTTTATCGTA
ATCTTGTTAAGATTTAGATTTTTGCGGGAAAAGCTGACGCTAATCCTTGCTTGTTTTAGATCCACACTCG
GGAAAATTTAAACTGGTTAATTAATGTTGTGTTTGACTTGACTGTTGTGTTAGTCGTCTTAATATTTATA
ATAAAAACATGTTTGACTAAACGATATTTGTCTGAATATGATCCTTAATCTCACCCGCAACAAGTTCTTA
AACGAATAGCCTTTGAAGTCTATTCCTATCGAAGGAAAATGATTGGGTTACTACAAAAATGTCGATTATT
GTAAGAAAGTCATCGTGGTTTGAATGAACTAATGGTGAAACAATGCGTTAGTTTTAGGGTGTTGGCCGCG
CCTGACCGGCGTAGAGTCTGATTGGCAAGGGACTCGACTCATCTGAGCTTGTTTGGAAGAGCCGAGTCTC
GTTCTACAATTGTTGTCACCAGACTGAAAGGCATCGCTGACTCATTTGAACGGTTTGCTCTCGCCAGTTC
GTTTGAGTCGATTTGCTTGAACGAATCACGTGTCGTAATGTGGCCGGTTGTATCTGGTTCAGTGTGCATG
GAAAAGTGCGGGAACGCTAATATCATGACGCATGTTTCCCCCTGGCCTCATACATGGACCAAATTCGACT
CATGTCGAACTATTGAGCGATATCTTGGGTTAATATTCGAGACAAAAGTGGAACTGTGATTCGTGCGATT
TTTCTCTTAGCTCGGGTGGCGTAAAATGGCCCCGGTGACTTGGCAATCTCCATTTTACAAGTGTGGAGCC
CACATAACGGGAAGCGCTGGTCATTAAATGTTGGATTAACATTTTTTTTTTACAGAATCTATCACCTTAA
TTTCTAGATTCGGTTTTCTTTGTGGGTCTTAAGCATTAACATGCATTTATGTTCCTCTTGAATCCATCTT
ATTTCAGTTCTGGGAAGTCATTAGTGACGAGCATGGAATTGACCCAACAGGCAGTTACCATGGCGACAGT
GACCTTCAGCTGGACCGAATTAATGTTTATTATAATGAAGCCACAGGTGAGAGTCTAATTACTTTACTAA
TATTTTTCCTTTTTTTTATTTTTTTATTTATTTAATTTTTATGTATTTTTTTTATTAAATCTTTATTGTG
AACCCTGAAATTCTGGAATTTGTATTTTTTCTTTAGGTGGAAAGTATGTTCCATAAGCCGTGCTGGTGGA
TTTGGAGCCTGGTACAATGGACTCCGTGAGGTCTGGTCCATTTGGTCAGATCTTCAGACCAGACAACTTT
GTGTTCGGCCAGAGTGGTGCTGGAAACAACTGGGCCAAGGGCCACTACACTGAAGGAGCTGAGCTGGTTG
ATTCCGTTCTGGATGTGGTCCGAAAAGAGGCTGAGAGCTGCGACTGTCTGCAGGGCTTCCAACTCACTCA
CTCACTGGGTGGAGGTACAGGGTCTGGTATGGGCACCCTCCTCATTAGCAAAATCCGCGAGGAGTATCCC
GACCGCATCATGAACACCTTCAGCGTGGTGCCCTCTCCTAAAGTCTCGGACACTGTGGTCGAGCCCTACA
ACGCCACACTGTCCGTCCATCAGCTAGTAGAGAACACAGACGAGACCTATTGTATTGATAACGAGGCCCT
GTACGATATCTGCTTCCGCACACTCAAACTCACAACCCCCACATACGGAGACCTCAACCATCTCGTCTCC
GCCACAATGAGCGGTGTGACCACTTGCTTGAGGTTTCCAGGCCAGTTGAACGCTGATCTCCGTAAATTGG
CGGTCAACATGGTGCCCTTCCCCCGACTGCACTTCTTCATGCCTGGCTTCGCGCCTCTGACTAGCAGGGG
AAGCCAGCAGTATCGTGCACTTACCGTTCCCGAACTCACCCAGCAGATGTTCGATGCCAAAAACATGATG
GCTGCCTGCGACCCACGTCACGGCCGTTATCTGACGGTCGCCGCCGTCTTCCGTGGTCGCATGTCCATGA
AGGAGGTGGACGAGCAGATGCTCAACGTCCAGAACAAGAACAGCAGCTACTTCGTTGAATGGATCCCAAA
CAACGTCAAGACCGCCGTCTGCGACATTCCACCACGAGGCCTCAAGATGGCCGCCACCTTCATCGGCAAC
AGCACCGCCATCCAGGAGCTCTTCAAGCGCATCTCAGAGCAGTTCACGGCTATGTTCAGGCGCAAGGCTT
TCCTGCATTGGTACACCGGAGAGGGCATGGATGAGATGGAGTTCACAGAGGCCGAGAGCAACATGAACGA
CCTGGTGTCCGAGTACCAGCAGTACCAGGACGCCACCGCTGAAGAGGAAGGGGAGTTTGAGGAGGAGGGA
GAGGAGGAGCTCGCTTAAGGTACCGCGGGCCCGGGATCCACCGGATCTAGATAACTGATCATAATCAGCC
ATACCACATTTGTAGAGGTTTTACTTGCTTTAAAAAACCTCCCACACCTCCCCCTGAACCTGAAACATAA
AATGAATGCAATTGTTGTTGTTAACTTGTTTATTGCAGCTTATAATGGTTACAAATAAAGCAATAGCATC
ACAAATTTCACAAATAAAGCATTTTTTTCACTGCATTCTAGTTGTGGTTTGTCCAAACTCATCAATGTAT
CTTAACGCGTAAATTGTAAGCGTTAATATTTTGTTAAAATTCGCGTTAAATTTTTGTTAAATCAGCTCAT
TTTTTAACCAATAGGCCGAAATCGGCAAAATCCCTTATAAATCAAAAGAATAGACCGAGATAGGGT
[37 nt withheld, positions 4197-4233]
AAAGAACGTGGACTCCAACGTCAAAGG
[49 nt withheld, positions 4261-4309]
T
[91 nt withheld, positions 4311-4401]
G
[124 nt withheld, positions 4403-4526]
CAGGTGGCACTTTTCGGGGAAATGTGCGCGGAACCCCTATTTGTTTATTTTTCTAAATACATTCAAATAT
GTATCCGCTCATGAGACAATAACCCTGATAAATGCTTCAATAATATTGAAAAAGGAAGAGTCCTGAGGCG
GAAAGAACCAGCTGTGGAATGTGTGTCAGTTAGGGTGTGGAAAGTCCCCAGGCTCCCCAGCAGGCAGAAG
TATGCAAAGCATGCATCTCAATTAGTCAGCAACCAGGTGTGGAAAGTCCCCAGGCTCCCCAGCAGGCAGA
AGTATGCAAAGCATGCATCTCAATTAGTCAGCAACCATAGTCCCGCCCCTAACTCCGCCCATCCCGCCCC
TAACTCCGCCCAGTTCCGCCCATTCTCCGCCCCATGGCTGACTAATTTTTTTTATTTATGCAGAGGCCGA
GGCCGCCTCGGCCTCTGAGCTATTCCAGAAGTAGTGAGGAGGCTTTTTTGGAGGCCTAGGCTTTTGCAAA
GATCGATCAAGAGACAGGATGAGGATCGTTTCGCATGATTGAACAAGATGGATTGCACGCAGGTTCTCCG
GCCGCTTGGGTGGAGAGGCTATTCGGCTATGACTGGGCACAACAGACAATCGGCTGCTCTGATGCCGCCG
TGTTCCGGCTGTCAGCGCAGGGGCGCCCGGTTCTTTTTGTCAAGACCGACCTGTCCGGTGCCCTGAATGA
ACTGCAAGACGAGGCAGCGCGGCTATCGTGGCTGGCCACGACGGGCGTTCCTTGCGCAGCTGTGCTCGAC
GTTGTCACTGAAGCGGGAAGGGACTGGCTGCTATTGGGCGAAGTGCCGGGGCAGGATCTCCTGTCATCTC
ACCTTGCTCCTGCCGAGAAAGTATCCATCATGGCTGATGCAATGCGGCGGCTGCATACGCTTGATCCGGC
TACCTGCCCATTCGACCACCAAGCGAAACATCGCATCGAGCGAGCACGTACTCGGATGGAAGCCGGTCTT
GTCGATCAGGATGATCTGGACGAAGAGCATCAGGGGCTCGCGCCAGCCGAACTGTTCGCCAGGCTCAAGG
CGAGCATGCCCGACGGCGAGGATCTCGTCGTGACCCATGGCGATGCCTGCTTGCCGAATATCATGGTGGA
AAATGGCCGCTTTTCTGGATTCATCGACTGTGGCCGGCTGGGTGTGGCGGACCGCTATCAGGACATAGCG
TTGGCTACCCGTGATATTGCTGAAGAGCTTGGCGGCGAATGGGCTGACCGCTTCCTCGTGCTTTACGGTA
TCGCCGCTCCCGATTCGCAGCGCATCGCCTTCTATCGCCTTCTTGACGAGTTCTTCTGAGCGGGACTCTG
GGGTTCGAAATGACCGACCAAGCGACGCCCAACCTGCCATCACGAGATTTCGATTCCACCGCCGCCTTCT
ATGAAAGGTTGGGCTTCGGAATCGTTTTCCGGGACGCCGGCTGGATGATCCTCCAGCGCGGGGATCTCAT
GCTGGAGTTCTTCGCCCACCCTAGGGGGAGGCTAACTGAAACACGGAAGGAGACAATACCGGAAGGAACC
CGCGCTATGACGGCAATAAAAAGACAGAATAAAACGCACGGTGTTGGGTCGTTTGTTCATAAACGCGGGG
TTCGGTCCCAGGGCTGGCACTCTGTCGATACCCCACCGAGACCCCATTGGGGCCAATACGCCCGCGTTTC
TTCCTTTTCCCCACCCCACCCCCCAAGTTCGGGTGAAGGCCCAGGGCTCGCAGCCAACGTCGGGGCGGCA
GGCCCTGCCATAGCCTCAGGTTACTCATATATACTTTAGATTGATTTAAAACTTCATTTTTAATTTAAAA
GGATCTAGGTGAAGATCCTTTTTGATAATCTCATGACCAAAATCCCTTAACGTGAGTTTTCGTTCCACTG
AGCGTCAGACCCCGTAGAAAAGATCAAAGGATCTTCTTGAGATCCTTTTTTTCTGCGCGTAATCTGCTGC
TTGCAAACAAAAAAACCACCGCTACCAGCGGTGGTTTGTTTGCCGGATCAAGAGCTACCAACTCTTTTTC
CGAAGGTAACTGGCTTCAGCAGAGCGCAGATACCAAATACTGTCCTTCTAGTGTAGCCGTAGTTAGGCCA
CCACTTCAAGAACTCTGTAGCACCGCCTACATACCTCGCTCTGCTAATCCTGTTACCAGTGGCTGCTGCC
AGTGGCGATAAGTCGTGTCTTACCGGGTTGGACTCAAGACGATAGTTACCGGATAAGGCGCAGCGGTCGG
GCTGAACGGGGGGTTCGTGCACACAGCCCAGCTTGGAGCGAACGACCTACACCGAACTGAGATACCTACA
GCGTGAGCTATGAGAAAGCGCCACGCTTCCCGAAGGGAGAAAGGCGGACAGGTATCCGGTAAGCGGCAGG
GTCGGAACAGGAGAGCGCACGAGGGAGCTTCCAGGGGGAAACGCCTGGTATCTTTATAGTCCTGTCGGGT
TTCGCCACCTCTGACTTGAGCGTCGATTTTTGTGATGCTCGTCAGGGGGGCGGAGCCTATGGAAAAACGC
CAGCAACGCGGCCTTTTTACGGTTCCTGGCCTTTTGCTGGCCTTTTGCTCACATGTTCTTTCCTGCGTTA
TCCCCTGATTCTGTGGATAACCGTATTACCGCCATGCATTAGTTATTAATAGTAATCAATTACGGGGTCA
TTAGTTCATAGCCCATATATG
Features (pLannotate 1.2.2; 22 found; start..end, strand, type, name):
      9..312     +  enhancer       CMV enhancer: human cytomegalovirus immediate early enhancer
    313..516     +  promoter       CMV promoter: human cytomegalovirus (CMV) immediate early promoter
    512..545     +  LTR            5' LTR (truncated) (fragment): truncated 5' long terminal repeat (LTR) from HIV-1
    561..579     +  promoter       T7 promoter: promoter for bacteriophage T7 RNA polymerase
    613..1329    +  CDS            EGFP: EGFP is a basic (constitutively fluorescent) green fluorescent protein published in 1996, derived from Aequorea victoria. It is reported to be a rapidly-maturing weak dimer with moderate acid sensitivity.
   1330..1380    +  misc_feature   MCS (fragment): multiple cloning site
   1381..1437    +  CDS            TUBB4B (fragment): TBB4B_MESAU - Also known as TUBB2C. Experimental evidence at protein level: Swiss-Prot protein existence level 1. Tubulin is the major constituent of microtubules. It binds two moles of GTP, one at an exchangeable site on the beta chain and one at a non-exchangeable site on the alpha chain (By similarity). From Mesocricetus auratus (Golden hamster).
   2385..2498    +  CDS            TUBB4B (fragment): TBB4B_MESAU - Also known as TUBB2C. Experimental evidence at protein level: Swiss-Prot protein existence level 1. Tubulin is the major constituent of microtubules. It binds two moles of GTP, one at an exchangeable site on the beta chain and one at a non-exchangeable site on the alpha chain (By similarity). From Mesocricetus auratus (Golden hamster).
   2557..2574    -  promoter       dU6-3 promoter (fragment): RNA polymerase III promoter for Drosophila U6-3 snRNA (Port et al., 2014)
   2626..3795    +  CDS            TUBB4B (fragment): TBB4B_HUMAN - Also known as TUBB2C. Experimental evidence at protein level: Swiss-Prot protein existence level 1. Tubulin is the major constituent of microtubules. It binds two moles of GTP, one at an exchangeable site on the beta chain and one at a non-exchangeable site on the alpha chain. From Homo sapiens (Human).
   3799..3824    +  misc_feature   MCS (fragment): multiple cloning site
   3836..3920    +  CDS            large T antigen (fragment): large T antigen from SV40 (simian virus 40)
   3943..4064    +  polyA_signal   SV40 poly(A) signal: SV40 polyadenylation signal
   4098..4526    -  rep_origin     f1 ori (sequence partly withheld): f1 bacteriophage origin of replication; arrow indicates direction of (+) strand synthesis
   4553..4657    +  promoter       AmpR promoter: bla
   4659..5016    +  promoter       SV40 promoter: SV40 enhancer and early promoter
   5051..5845    +  CDS            NeoR/KanR: aminoglycoside phosphotransferase from Tn5; aph(3')-II (or nptII); confers resistance to neomycin, kanamycin, and G418 (Geneticin®)
   5866..6018    +  CDS            ble (fragment): BLE_KLEPN - Experimental evidence at protein level: Swiss-Prot protein existence level 1. Binding protein with a strong affinity to the bleomycin family of antibiotics. Binds to CL990; an antimitotic-antibiotic compound. From Klebsiella pneumoniae.
   6077..6124    +  polyA_signal   HSV TK poly(A) signal: herpes simplex virus thymidine kinase polyadenylation signal (Cole and Stacy, 1985)
   6215..6231    -  polyA_signal   bGH poly(A) signal (fragment): bovine growth hormone polyadenylation signal
   6453..7041    +  rep_origin     ori: high-copy-number ColE1/pMB1/pBR322/pUC origin of replication
   7156..7207    +  enhancer       CMV enhancer (fragment): human cytomegalovirus immediate early enhancer
