[The description below was written by a language model from this plasmid's Addgene catalogue record and pLannotate feature annotations shown in this document.]
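Description:
pT7-EGFP-C1-tubgenomic-PTC62-deltaIntron3_D is a 7,207-nt mammalian expression plasmid. The catalogue lists its backbone as unknown, but the name and feature layout match an EGFP-C1-type vector modified with a T7 promoter. It replicates at high copy in E. coli from a ColE1/pUC-type origin and also carries an f1 origin. A single NeoR/KanR (Tn5 aminoglycoside phosphotransferase) gene sits downstream of tandem bacterial (AmpR) and SV40 early promoters and ends at an HSV TK poly(A) signal. This gene gives kanamycin resistance in bacteria and could support G418 selection in mammalian cells.

The expression cassette is driven by the CMV immediate early enhancer and promoter. A T7 promoter lies just upstream of the EGFP coding sequence, which would also permit in vitro transcription. Downstream of EGFP and a short multiple-cloning-site remnant is a zebrafish tubulin genomic fragment, followed by the SV40 poly(A) signal. The annotation tool matched this insert to three separated segments of beta-tubulin (TUBB4B homologues from hamster and human). This pattern is consistent with exons interrupted by two retained introns and a long final coding block where intron 3 was removed, as the name indicates. The mammalian labels reflect sequence similarity only, since the record gives the species as D. rerio. "PTC62" presumably denotes a premature termination codon at codon 62, though the record does not define it.

The associated publication concerns nonsense-mediated mRNA decay effectors in zebrafish, so the construct most plausibly serves as an EGFP-tagged NMD reporter for testing how intron position downstream of a premature stop affects transcript decay. The short HIV-1 LTR, dU6-3, ble, bGH and large T antigen fragment hits are probably incidental matches. The depositor sequence may be theoretical.
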