Addgene plasmid #146146: pT7-EGFP-C1-tubgenomic-PTC62-deltaIntron3_D
Purpose: Mammalian Expression of tubgenomic-PTC62-delIntron3
Depositing lab: Elisa Izaurralde. Depositing organization: Max Planck Institute for Developmental Biology. Publication: Nonsense-mediated mRNA decay effectors are essential for zebrafish embryonic development and survival. Wittkopp N, Huntzinger E, Weiler C, Saulière J, Schmidt S, Sonawane M, Izaurralde E. Mol Cell Biol. 2009 Jul . 29(13):3517-28. 10.1128/MCB.00177-09 PubMed 19414594.
Backbone
  Vector backbone: Unknown
  Vector type: Mammalian Expression
Growth in bacteria
  Bacterial resistance: Kanamycin, 50 μg/mL
  Growth temperature: 37°C
  Growth strain: DH5alpha
  Copy number: High Copy
Gene/Insert
  Gene/Insert name: tubgenomic-PTC62-delIntron3
  Species: D. rerio (zebrafish)
  Cloning method: Unknown
Terms and licenses: Academic/Nonprofit Terms; Industry Terms: Not Available to Industry
Depositor comments: genomic DNA extracted from NCBI Sequence: NW_003335288.1 Plasmids from this collection were made available to the research community and donated after the lab closed. Please note that the sequence provided by the depositing laboratory may be theoretical/predicted or based on Sanger sequencing results. There may be discrepancies between sequencing results obtained by Addgene and the depositor sequence. If an Addgene verified sequence is not available, please contact before placing your order to request that our lab fully sequence the plasmid.
How to cite: pT7-EGFP-C1-tubgenomic-PTC62-deltaIntron3_D was a gift from Elisa Izaurralde (Addgene plasmid # 146146 ; http://n2t.net/addgene:146146 ; RRID:Addgene_146146)
